>Addgene plasmid #123678 | MTK1_015 | addgene full sequence | sequence record 248569 | Addgene NGS Result
TGCCGGATCAAGAGCTACCAACTCTTTTTCCGAAGGTAACTGGCTTCAGCAGAGCGCAGATACCAAATAC
TGTTCTTCTAGTGTAGCCGTAGTTAGGCCACCACTTCAAGAACTCTGTAGCACCGCCTACATACCTCGCT
CTGCTAATCCTGTTACCAGTGGCTGCTGCCAGTGGCGATAAGTCGTGTCTTACCGGGTTGGACTCAAGAC
GATAGTTACCGGATAAGGCGCAGCGGTCGGGCTGAACGGGGGGTTCGTGCACACAGCCCAGCTTGGAGCG
AACGACCTACACCGAACTGAGATACCTACAGCGTGAGCTATGAGAAAGCGCCACGCTTCCCGAAGGGAGA
AAGGCGGACAGGTATCCGGTAAGCGGCAGGGTCGGAACAGGAGAGCGCACGAGGGAGCTTCCAGGGGGAA
ACGCCTGGTATCTTTATAGTCCTGTCGGGTTTCGCCACCTCTGACTTGAGCGTCGATTTTTGTGATGCTC
GTCAGGGGGGCGGAGCCTATGGAAAAACGCCAGCAACGCGGCCTTTTTACGGTTCCTGGCCTTTTGCTGG
CCTTTTGCTCACATGTTCTTTCCTGCGTTATCCCCTGATTCTGTGGATAACCGTAGTCGGTCTCACCCTG
AATTCGCATCTAGATGGTAGAGCCACAAACAGCCGGTACAAGCAACGATCTCCAGGACCATCTGAATCAT
GCGCGGATGACACGAACTCACGACGGCGATCACAGACATTAACCCACAGTACAGACACTGCGACAACGTG
GCAATTCGTCGCAATACCGTCTCACTGAACTGGCCGATAATTGCAGACGATCGAATTCGAGTTGGCGCGC
CTGTCATTCTAAATCTCTCTTTCAGCCTAAAGCTTTTTCCCCGTATCCCCCCAGGTGTCTGCAGGCTCAA
AGAGCAGCGAGAAGCGTTCAGAGGAAAGCGATCCCGTGCCACCTTCCCCGTGCCCGGGCTGTCCCCGCAC
GCTGCCGGCTCGGGGATGCGGGGGGAGCGCCGGACCGGAGCGGAGCCCCGGGCGGCTCGCTGCTGCCCCC
TAGCGGGGGAGGGACGTAATTACATCCCTGGGGGCTTTGGGAGGGGGCTGTCCCCGTGAGCTCCCAGGCG
CGCCTGTCATTCTAAATCTCTCTTTCAGCCTAAAGCTTTTTCCCCGTATCCCCCCAGGTGTCTGCAGGCT
CAAAGAGCAGCGAGAAGCGTTCAGAGGAAAGCGATCCCGTGCCACCTTCCCCGTGCCCGGGCTGTCCCCG
CACGCTGCCGGCTCGGGGATGCGGGGGGAGCGCCGGACCGGAGCGGAGCCCCGGGCGGCTCGCTGCTGCC
CCCTAGCGGGGGAGGGACGTAATTACATCCCTGGGGGCTTTGGGGGGGGGCTGTCCCCGTGAGCTCAATA
AAAGAGCCCACATAACTTCGTATAATGTATGCTATACGAAGTTATAACGTGAGACCAGACCAATAAAAAA
CGCCCGGCGGCAACCGAGCGTTCTGAACAAATCCAGATGGAGTTCTGAGGTCATTACTGGATCTATCAAC
AGGAGTCCAAGCGAGCTCGATATCAAATTACGCCCCGCCCTGCCACTCATCGCAGTACTGTTGTAATTCA
TTAAGCATTCTGCCGACATGGAAGCCATCACAAACGGCATGATGAACCTGAATCGCCAGCGGCATCAGCA
CCTTGTCGCCTTGCGTATAATATTTGCCCATGGTGAAAACGGGGGCGAAGAAGTTGTCCATATTGGCCAC
GTTTAAATCAAAACTGGTGAAACTCACCCAGGGATTGGCTGAAACGAAAAACATATTCTCAATAAACCCT
TTAGGGAAATAGGCCAGGTTTTCACCGTAACACGCCACATCTTGCGAATATATGTGTAGAAACTGCCGGA
AATCGTCGTGGTATTCACTCCAGAGCGATGAAAACGTTTCAGTTTGCTCATGGAAAACGGTGTAACAAGG
GTGAACACTATCCCATATCACCAGCTCACCGTCTTTCATTGCCATACGAAATTCCGGATGAGCATTCATC
AGGCGGGCAAGAATGTGAATAAAGGCCGGATAAAACTTGTGCTTATTTTTCTTTACGGTCTTTAAAAAGG
CCGTAATATCCAGCTGAACGGTCTGGTTATAGGTACATTGAGCAACTGACTGAAATGCCTCAAAATGTTC
TTTACGATGCCATTGGGATATATCAACGGTGGTATATCCAGTGATTTTTTTCTCCATTTTAGCTTCCTTA
GCTCCTGAAAATCTCGATAACTCAAAAAATACGCCCGGTAGTGATCTTATTTCATTATGGTGAAAGTTGG
AACCTCTTACGTGCCCGATCAATCATGACCAAAATCCCTTAACGTGAGTTTTCGTTCCACTGAGCGTCAG
ACCCCGTAGAAAAGATCAAAGGATCTTCTTGAGATCCTTTTTTTCTGCGCGTAATCTGCTGCTTGCAAAC
AAAAAAACCACCGCTACCAGCGGTGGTTTGTT
Features (pLannotate 1.2.2; 6 found; start..end, strand, type, name):
   1396..1412    +  LTR            5' LTR (truncated) (fragment): truncated long terminal repeat from Moloney murine sarcoma virus
   1412..1445    -  protein_bind   loxP: Cre-mediated recombination occurs in the 8-bp core sequence (GCATACAT). Cre recombinase
   1463..1497    -  terminator     lambda t0 terminator: minimal transcription terminator from phage lambda (Scholtissek and Grosse, 1987)
   1571..2227    -  CDS            cat: CAT_ECOLX - Experimental evidence at protein level: Swiss-Prot protein existence level 1. This enzyme is an effector of chloramphenicol resistance in bacteria. From Escherichia coli. This protein is used as a marker in many commonly used cloning vectors, such as pACYC184.
   2228..2325    -  promoter       cat promoter: promoter of the E. coli cat gene encoding chloramphenicol acetyltransferase
   2409..515     +  rep_origin     ori (across the origin): high-copy-number ColE1/pMB1/pBR322/pUC origin of replication
