[The description below was written by a language model from this plasmid's Addgene catalogue record and pLannotate feature annotations shown in this document.]
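Description:
MTK1_015 is a small (about 2.5 kb) part plasmid from the Mammalian Toolkit (MTK), a hierarchical modular cloning system for building genetic circuits for mammalian cells. It is catalogued as a mammalian expression vector, but it is really a storage plasmid for a single standardized part rather than an expression construct: it carries no mammalian promoter or coding sequence. The part was inserted into the MTK0_027 entry backbone through BsmBI sites that were destroyed during cloning, as is typical of Type IIS (Golden Gate style) domestication. The plasmid is propagated in E. coli using a high-copy ColE1/pUC-type origin and is selected with chloramphenicol, through a cat gene driven by its own promoter and followed by a lambda t0 terminator.

The synthetic insert, Connector LS-2xHS4-LoxP, is a Type 1 part, which in the MTK is the 5' assembly connector position. It combines the ConLS connector sequence, two copies of the chicken hypersensitivity site 4 (HS4) insulator, and a loxP site. ConLS marks the left-hand end of a transcriptional unit so that units can be ordered in later multigene assemblies. HS4 insulators are generally used to shield integrated transgenes from neighbouring chromatin effects and silencing, and loxP is the recognition target for Cre recombinase, allowing Cre-mediated recombination at the assembled locus.

The automated feature table annotates only the loxP site within the insert. The connector and HS4 elements are not called, presumably lying in the unannotated stretch between the origin and loxP. The 17 nt "truncated 5' LTR" hit adjacent to loxP is a very short fragment and most likely a spurious match rather than a functional retroviral element.
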