Addgene plasmid #123678: MTK1_015
Purpose: Encodes ConLS, chicken hypersensitivity site 4 insulator and locus of X-over P1 (loxP) as a Type 1 part to be used in the MTK system
Depositing lab: Hana El-Samad. Depositing organization: University of California, San Francisco (UCSF). Publication: A Toolkit for Rapid Modular Construction of Biological Circuits in Mammalian Cells. Fonseca JP, Bonny AR, Kumar GR, Ng AH, Town J, Wu QC, Aslankoohi E, Chen SY, Dods G, Harrigan P, Osimiri LC, Kistler AL, El-Samad H. ACS Synth Biol. 2019 Nov 15;8(11):2593-2606. doi: 10.1021/acssynbio.9b00322. Epub 2019 Nov 5. PubMed 31686495.
Backbone
  Vector backbone: MTK0_027
  Vector type: Mammalian Expression
Growth in bacteria
  Bacterial resistance: Chloramphenicol, 25 μg/mL
  Growth temperature: 37°C
  Growth strain: DH5alpha
  Copy number: Unknown
Gene/Insert
  Gene/Insert name: Connector LS-2xHS4-LoxP
  Species: Synthetic
  Cloning method: Restriction Enzyme; 5′ cloning site BsmBI (destroyed during cloning); 3′ cloning site BsmBI (destroyed during cloning)
Terms and licenses: Academic/Nonprofit Terms; Industry Terms: Not Available to Industry
Depositor comments: Type 1 parts are 5' assembly connectors in the MTK. Please visit https://www.biorxiv.org/content/10.1101/506188v2 for BioRxiv preprint
How to cite: MTK1_015 was a gift from Hana El-Samad (Addgene plasmid # 123678 ; http://n2t.net/addgene:123678 ; RRID:Addgene_123678)
